>Addgene plasmid #77544 | CDK5 gRNA (BRDN0001148988) | addgene full sequence | sequence record 187966 | Addgene Assembled Sequence
CCCGGGTGCAAAGATGGATAAAGTTTTAAACAGAGAGGAATCTTTGCAGCTAATGGACCTTCTAGGTCTT
GAAAGGAGTGGGAATTGGCTCCGGTGCCCGTCAGTGGGCAGAGCGCACATCGCCCACAGTCCCCGAGAAG
TTGGGGGGAGGGGTCGGCAATTGATCCGGTGCCTAGAGAAGGTGGCGCGGGGTAAACTGGGAAAGTGATG
TCGTGTACTGGCTCCGCCTTTTTCCCGAGGGTGGGGGAGAACCGTATATAAGTGCAGTAGTCGCCGTGAA
CGTTCTTTTTCGCAACGGGTTTGCCGCCAGAACACAGGTAAGTGCCGTGTGTGGTTCCCGCGGGCCTGGC
CTCTTTACGGGTTATGGCCCTTGCGTGCCTTGAATTACTTCCACCTGGCTGCAGTACGTGATTCTTGATC
CCGAGCTTCGGGTTGGAAGTGGGTGGGAGAGTTCGAGGCCTTGCGCTTAAGGAGCCCCTTCGCCTCGTGC
TTGAGTTGAGGCCTGGCCTGGGCGCTGGGGCCGCCGCGTGCGAATCTGGTGGCACCTTCGCGCCTGTCTC
GCTGCTTTCGATAAGTCTCTAGCCATTTAAAATTTTTGATGACCTGCTGCGACGCTTTTTTTCTGGCAAG
ATAGTCTTGTAAATGCGGGCCAAGATCTGCACACTGGTATTTCGGTTTTTGGGGCCGCGGGCGGCGACGG
GGCCCGTGCGTCCCAGCGCACATGTTCGGCGAGGCGGGGCCTGCGAGCGCGGCCACCGAGAATCGGACGG
GGGTAGTCTCAAGCTGGCCGGCCTGCTCTGGTGCCTGGCCTCGCGCCGCCGTGTATCGCCCCGCCCTGGG
CGGCAAGGCTGGCCCGGTCGGCACCAGTTGCGTGAGCGGAAAGATGGCCGCTTCCCGGCCCTGCTGCAGG
GAGCTCAAAATGGAGGACGCGGCGCTCGGGAGAGCGGGCGGGTGAGTCACCCACACAAAGGAAAAGGGCC
TTTCCGTCCTCAGCCGTCGCTTCATGTGACTCCACGGAGTACCGGGCGCCGTCCAGGCACCTCGATTAGT
TCTCGAGCTTTTGGAGTACGTCGTCTTTAGGTTGGGGGGAGGGGTTTTATGCGATGGAGTTTCCCCACAC
TGAGTGGGTGGAGACTGAAGTTAGGCCAGCTTGGCACTTGATGTAATTCTCCTTGGAATTTGCCCTTTTT
GAGTTTGGATCTTGGTTCATTCTCAAGCCTCAGACAGTGGTTCAAAGTTTTTTTCTTCCATTTCAGGTGT
CGTGACGTACGGCCACCATGACCGAGTACAAGCCCACGGTGCGCCTCGCCACCCGCGACGACGTCCCCAG
GGCCGTACGCACCCTCGCCGCCGCGTTCGCCGACTACCCCGCCACGCGCCACACCGTCGATCCGGACCGC
CACATCGAGCGGGTCACCGAGCTGCAAGAACTCTTCCTCACGCGCGTCGGGCTCGACATCGGCAAGGTGT
GGGTCGCGGACGACGGCGCCGCCGTGGCGGTCTGGACCACGCCGGAGAGCGTCGAAGCGGGGGCGGTGTT
CGCCGAGATCGGCCCGCGCATGGCCGAGTTGAGCGGTTCCCGGCTGGCCGCGCAGCAACAGATGGAAGGC
CTCCTGGCGCCGCACCGGCCCAAGGAGCCCGCGTGGTTCCTGGCCACCGTCGGAGTCTCGCCCGACCACC
AGGGCAAGGGTCTGGGCAGCGCCGTCGTGCTCCCCGGAGTGGAGGCGGCCGAGCGCGCCGGGGTGCCCGC
CTTCCTGGAGACCTCCGCGCCCCGCAACCTCCCCTTCTACGAGCGGCTCGGCTTCACCGTCACCGCCGAC
GTCGAGGTGCCCGAAGGACCGCGCACCTGGTGCATGACCCGCAAGCCCGGTGCCTGAACGCGTTAAGTCG
ACAATCAACCTCTGGATTACAAAATTTGTGAAAGATTGACTGGTATTCTTAACTATGTTGCTCCTTTTAC
GCTATGTGGATACGCTGCTTTAATGCCTTTGTATCATGCTATTGCTTCCCGTATGGCTTTCATTTTCTCC
TCCTTGTATAAATCCTGGTTGCTGTCTCTTTATGAGGAGTTGTGGCCCGTTGTCAGGCAACGTGGCGTGG
TGTGCACTGTGTTTGCTGACGCAACCCCCACTGGTTGGGGCATTGCCACCACCTGTCAGCTCCTTTCCGG
GACTTTCGCTTTCCCCCTCCCTATTGCCACGGCGGAACTCATCGCCGCCTGCCTTGCCCGCTGCTGGACA
GGGGCTCGGCTGTTGGGCACTGACAATTCCGTGGTGTTGTCGGGGAAATCATCGTCCTTTCCTTGGCTGC
TCGCCTGTGTTGCCACCTGGATTCTGCGCGGGACGTCCTTCTGCTACGTCCCTTCGGCCCTCAATCCAGC
GGACCTTCCTTCCCGCGGCCTGCTGCCGGCTCTGCGGCCTCTTCCGCGTCTTCGCCTTCGCCCTCAGACG
AGTCGGATCTCCCTTTGGGCCGCCTCCCCGCGTCGACTTTAAGACCAATGACTTACAAGGCAGCTGTAGA
TCTTAGCCACTTTTTAAAAGAAAAGGGGGGACTGGAAGGGCTAATTCACTCCCAACGAAGACAAGATCTG
CTTTTTGCTTGTACTGGGTCTCTCTGGTTAGACCAGATCTGAGCCTGGGAGCTCTCTGGCTAACTAGGGA
ACCCACTGCTTAAGCCTCAATAAAGCTTGCCTTGAGTGCTTCAAGTAGTGTGTGCCCGTCTGTTGTGTGA
CTCTGGTAACTAGAGATCCCTCAGACCCTTTTAGTCAGTGTGGAAAATCTCTAGCAGTACGTATAGTAGT
TCATGTCATCTTATTATTCAGTATTTATAACTTGCAAAGAAATGAATATCAGAGAGTGAGAGGAACTTGT
TTATTGCAGCTTATAATGGTTACAAATAAAGCAATAGCATCACAAATTTCACAAATAAAGCATTTTTTTC
ACTGCATTCTAGTTGTGGTTTGTCCAAACTCATCAATGTATCTTATCATGTCTGGCTCTAGCTATCCCGC
CCCTAACTCCGCCCATCCCGCCCCTAACTCCGCCCAGTTCCGCCCATTCTCCGCCCCATGGCTGACTAAT
TTTTTTTATTTATGCAGAGGCCGAGGCCGCCTCGGCCTCTGAGCTATTCCAGAAGTAGTGAGGAGGCTTT
TTTGGAGGCCTAGGGACGTACCCAATTCGCCCTATAGTGAGTCGTATTACGCGCGCTCACTGGCCGTCGT
TTTACAACGTCGTGACTGGGAAAACCCTGGCGTTACCCAACTTAATCGCCTTGCAGCACATCCCCCTTTC
GCCAGCTGGCGTAATAGCGAAGAGGCCCGCACCGATCGCCCTTCCCAACAGTTGCGCAGCCTGAATGGCG
AATGGG
[124 nt withheld, positions 3367-3490]
C
[91 nt withheld, positions 3492-3582]
A
[49 nt withheld, positions 3584-3632]
CCTTTGACGTTGGAGTCCACGTTCTTT
[37 nt withheld, positions 3660-3696]
ACCCTATCTCGGTCTATTCTTTTGATTTATAAGGGATTTTGCCGATTTCGGCCTATTGGTTAAAAAATGA
GCTGATTTAACAAAAATTTAACGCGAATTTTAACAAAATATTAACGCTTACAATTTAGGTGGCACTTTTC
GGGGAAATGTGCGCGGAACCCCTATTTGTTTATTTTTCTAAATACATTCAAATATGTATCCGCTCATGAG
ACAATAACCCTGATAAATGCTTCAATAATATTGAAAAAGGAAGAGTATGAGTATTCAACATTTCCGTGTC
GCCCTTATTCCCTTTTTTGCGGCATTTTGCCTTCCTGTTTTTGCTCACCCAGAAACGCTGGTGAAAGTAA
AAGATGCTGAAGATCAGTTGGGTGCACGAGTGGGTTACATCGAACTGGATCTCAACAGCGGTAAGATCCT
TGAGAGTTTTCGCCCCGAAGAACGTTTTCCAATGATGAGCACTTTTAAAGTTCTGCTATGTGGCGCGGTA
TTATCCCGTATTGACGCCGGGCAAGAGCAACTCGGTCGCCGCATACACTATTCTCAGAATGACTTGGTTG
AGTACTCACCAGTCACAGAAAAGCATCTTACGGATGGCATGACAGTAAGAGAATTATGCAGTGCTGCCAT
AACCATGAGTGATAACACTGCGGCCAACTTACTTCTGACAACGATCGGAGGACCGAAGGAGCTAACCGCT
TTTTTGCACAACATGGGGGATCATGTAACTCGCCTTGATCGTTGGGAACCGGAGCTGAATGAAGCCATAC
CAAACGACGAGCGTGACACCACGATGCCTGTAGCAATGGCAACAACGTTGCGCAAACTATTAACTGGCGA
ACTACTTACTCTAGCTTCCCGGCAACAATTAATAGACTGGATGGAGGCGGATAAAGTTGCAGGACCACTT
CTGCGCTCGGCCCTTCCGGCTGGCTGGTTTATTGCTGATAAATCTGGAGCCGGTGAGCGTGGGTCTCGCG
GTATCATTGCAGCACTGGGGCCAGATGGTAAGCCCTCCCGTATCGTAGTTATCTACACGACGGGGAGTCA
GGCAACTATGGATGAACGAAATAGACAGATCGCTGAGATAGGTGCCTCACTGATTAAGCATTGGTAACTG
TCAGACCAAGTTTACTCATATATACTTTAGATTGATTTAAAACTTCATTTTTAATTTAAAAGGATCTAGG
TGAAGATCCTTTTTGATAATCTCATGACCAAAATCCCTTAACGTGAGTTTTCGTTCCACTGAGCGTCAGA
CCCCGTAGAAAAGATCAAAGGATCTTCTTGAGATCCTTTTTTTCTGCGCGTAATCTGCTGCTTGCAAACA
AAAAAACCACCGCTACCAGCGGTGGTTTGTTTGCCGGATCAAGAGCTACCAACTCTTTTTCCGAAGGTAA
CTGGCTTCAGCAGAGCGCAGATACCAAATACTGTTCTTCTAGTGTAGCCGTAGTTAGGCCACCACTTCAA
GAACTCTGTAGCACCGCCTACATACCTCGCTCTGCTAATCCTGTTACCAGTGGCTGCTGCCAGTGGCGAT
AAGTCGTGTCTTACCGGGTTGGACTCAAGACGATAGTTACCGGATAAGGCGCAGCGGTCGGGCTGAACGG
GGGGTTCGTGCACACAGCCCAGCTTGGAGCGAACGACCTACACCGAACTGAGATACCTACAGCGTGAGCT
ATGAGAAAGCGCCACGCTTCCCGAAGGGAGAAAGGCGGACAGGTATCCGGTAAGCGGCAGGGTCGGAACA
GGAGAGCGCACGAGGGAGCTTCCAGGGGGAAACGCCTGGTATCTTTATAGTCCTGTCGGGTTTCGCCACC
TCTGACTTGAGCGTCGATTTTTGTGATGCTCGTCAGGGGGGCGGAGCCTATGGAAAAACGCCAGCAACGC
GGCCTTTTTACGGTTCCTGGCCTTTTGCTGGCCTTTTGCTCACATGTTCTTTCCTGCGTTATCCCCTGAT
TCTGTGGATAACCGTATTACCGCCTTTGAGTGAGCTGATACCGCTCGCCGCAGCCGAACGACCGAGCGCA
GCGAGTCAGTGAGCGAGGAAGCGGAAGAGCGCCCAATACGCAAACCGCCTCTCCCCGCGCGTTGGCCGAT
TCATTAATGCAGCTGGCACGACAGGTTTCCCGACTGGAAAGCGGGCAGTGAGCGCAACGCAATTAATGTG
AGTTAGCTCACTCATTAGGCACCCCAGGCTTTACACTTTATGCTTCCGGCTCGTATGTTGTGTGGAATTG
TGAGCGGATAACAATTTCACACAGGAAACAGCTATGACCATGATTACGCCAAGCGCGCAATTAACCCTCA
CTAAAGGGAACAAAAGCTGGAGCTGCAAGCTTAATGTAGTCTTATGCAATACTCTTGTAGTCTTGCAACA
TGGTAACGATGAGTTAGCAACATGCCTTACAAGGAGAGAAAAAGCACCGTGCATGCCGATTGGTGGAAGT
AAGGTGGTACGATCGTGCCTTATTAGGAAGGCAACAGACGGGTCTGACATGGATTGGACGAACCACTGAA
TTGCCGCATTGCAGAGATATTGTATTTAAGTGCCTAGCTCGATACATAAACGGGTCTCTCTGGTTAGACC
AGATCTGAGCCTGGGAGCTCTCTGGCTAACTAGGGAACCCACTGCTTAAGCCTCAATAAAGCTTGCCTTG
AGTGCTTCAAGTAGTGTGTGCCCGTCTGTTGTGTGACTCTGGTAACTAGAGATCCCTCAGACCCTTTTAG
TCAGTGTGGAAAATCTCTAGCAGTGGCGCCCGAACAGGGACTTGAAAGCGAAAGGGAAACCAGAGGAGCT
CTCTCGACGCAGGACTCGGCTTGCTGAAGCGCGCACGGCAAGAGGCGAGGGGCGGCGACTGGTGAGTACG
CCAAAAATTTTGACTAGCGGAGGCTAGAAGGAGAGAGATGGGTGCGAGAGCGTCAGTATTAAGCGGGGGA
GAATTAGATCGCGATGGGAAAAAATTCGGTTAAGGCCAGGGGGAAAGAAAAAATATAAATTAAAACATAT
AGTATGGGCAAGCAGGGAGCTAGAACGATTCGCAGTTAATCCTGGCCTGTTAGAAACATCAGAAGGCTGT
AGACAAATACTGGGACAGCTACAACCATCCCTTCAGACAGGATCAGAAGAACTTAGATCATTATATAATA
CAGTAGCAACCCTCTATTGTGTGCATCAAAGGATAGAGATAAAAGACACCAAGGAAGCTTTAGACAAGAT
AGAGGAAGAGCAAAACAAAAGTAAGACCACCGCACAGCAAGCGGCCGCTGATCTTCAGACCTGGAGGAGG
AGATATGAGGGACAATTGGAGAAGTGAATTATATAAATATAAAGTAGTAAAAATTGAACCATTAGGAGTA
GCACCCACCAAGGCAAAGAGAAGAGTGGTGCAGAGAGAAAAAAGAGCAGTGGGAATAGGAGCTTTGTTCC
TTGGGTTCTTGGGAGCAGCAGGAAGCACTATGGGCGCAGCGTCAATGACGCTGACGGTACAGGCCAGACA
ATTATTGTCTGGTATAGTGCAGCAGCAGAACAATTTGCTGAGGGCTATTGAGGCGCAACAGCATCTGTTG
CAACTCACAGTCTGGGGCATCAAGCAGCTCCAGGCAAGAATCCTGGCTGTGGAAAGATACCTAAAGGATC
AACAGCTCCTGGGGATTTGGGGTTGCTCTGGAAAACTCATTTGCACCACTGCTGTGCCTTGGAATGCTAG
TTGGAGTAATAAATCTCTGGAACAGATTTGGAATCACACGACCTGGATGGAGTGGGACAGAGAAATTAAC
AATTACACAAGCTTAATACACTCCTTAATTGAAGAATCGCAAAACCAGCAAGAAAAGAATGAACAAGAAT
TATTGGAATTAGATAAATGGGCAAGTTTGTGGAATTGGTTTAACATAACAAATTGGCTGTGGTATATAAA
ATTATTCATAATGATAGTAGGAGGCTTGGTAGGTTTAAGAATAGTTTTTGCTGTACTTTCTATAGTGAAT
AGAGTTAGGCAGGGATATTCACCATTATCGTTTCAGACCCACCTCCCAACCCCGAGGGGACCCAGAGAGG
GCCTATTTCCCATGATTCCTTCATATTTGCATATACGATACAAGGCTGTTAGAGAGATAATTAGAATTAA
TTTGACTGTAAACACAAAGATATTAGTACAAAATACGTGACGTAGAAAGTAATAATTTCTTGGGTAGTTT
GCAGTTTTAAAATTATGTTTTAAAATGGACTATCATATGCTTACCGTAACTTGAAAGTATTTCGATTTCT
TGGCTTTATATATCTTGTGGAAAGGACGAAACACCGCGTCCGCTGTTACTCAGCTGGTTTTAGAGCTAGA
AATAGCAAGTTAAAATAAGGCTAGTCCGTTATCAACTTGAAAAAGTGGCACCGAGTCGGTGCTTTTTTAA
GCTTGGCGTAACTAGATCTTGAGACAAATGGCAGTATTCATCCACAATTTTAAAAGAAAAGGGGGGATTG
GGGGGTACAGTGCAGGGGAAAGAATAGTAGACATAATAGCAACAGACATACAAACTAAAGAATTACAAAA
ACAAATTACAAAAATTCAAAATTTTCGGGTTTATTACAGGGACAGCAGAGATCCACTTTGGCGCCGGCTC
GAGGGGG
Features (pLannotate 1.2.2; 29 found; start..end, strand, type, name):
     14..80      +  CDS            small t antigen (fragment): SV40 (simian virus 40) small t antigen
    106..317     +  promoter       EF-1α core promoter: core promoter for human elongation factor EF-1α
    318..1256    +  intron         EF-1α intron A: intron upstream of the start codon of human EF-1α
   1278..1877    +  CDS            PuroR (fragment): puromycin N-acetyltransferase; pac from Streptomyces; confers resistance to puromycin
   1893..2481    +  misc_feature   WPRE: woodchuck hepatitis virus posttranscriptional regulatory element
   2532..2551    +  misc_feature   cPPT/CTS (fragment): central polypurine tract and central termination sequence of HIV-1
   2553..2786    +  LTR            3' LTR (ΔU3): self-inactivating 3' long terminal repeat (LTR) from HIV-1
   2864..2985    +  polyA_signal   SV40 poly(A) signal: SV40 polyadenylation signal
   3025..3160    +  rep_origin     SV40 ori: SV40 origin of replication
   3181..3199    -  promoter       T7 promoter: promoter for bacteriophage T7 RNA polymerase
   3207..3362    +  CDS            lacZα (fragment): LacZα fragment of β-galactosidase; lacZ fragment
   3367..3795    +  rep_origin     f1 ori (sequence partly withheld): f1 bacteriophage origin of replication; arrow indicates direction of (+) strand synthesis
   3848..3952    +  promoter       AmpR promoter: bla
   3953..4813    +  CDS            AmpR: β-lactamase; bla; confers resistance to ampicillin, carbenicillin, and related antibiotics
   4984..5572    +  rep_origin     ori: high-copy-number ColE1/pMB1/pBR322/pUC origin of replication
   5755..5847    +  CDS            lacI (fragment): lac repressor; lacI; The lac repressor binds to the lac operator to inhibit transcription in E. coli. This inhibition can be relieved by adding lactose or isopropyl-β-D-thiogalactopyranoside (IPTG).
   5860..5881    +  protein_bind   CAP binding site: CAP binding activates transcription in the presence of cAMP. E. coli catabolite activator protein
   5896..5926    +  promoter       lac promoter: promoter for the E. coli lac operon
   5934..5950    +  protein_bind   lac operator: The lac repressor binds to the lac operator to inhibit transcription in E. coli. This inhibition can be relieved by adding lactose or isopropyl-β-D-thiogalactopyranoside (IPTG). lac repressor encoded by lacI
   5995..6013    +  promoter       T3 promoter: promoter for bacteriophage T3 RNA polymerase
   6041..6267    +  promoter       RSV promoter: Rous sarcoma virus enhancer/promoter
   6268..6448    +  LTR            5' LTR (truncated): truncated 5' long terminal repeat (LTR) from HIV-1
   6495..6620    +  misc_feature   HIV-1 Ψ: packaging signal of human immunodeficiency virus type 1
   6604..6967    +  CDS            HIV-1 gag (fragment): gag protein from human immunodeficiency virus 1; gag
   7113..7346    +  misc_feature   RRE: The Rev response element (RRE) of HIV-1 allows for Rev-dependent mRNA export from the nucleus to the cytoplasm.
   7723..7749    +  CDS            Rev (fragment): human immunodeficiency virus 1 (HIV-1) Rev protein; rev; enhances nuclear export of unspliced and incompletely spliced viral mRNAs
   7753..7993    +  promoter       U6 promoter: RNA polymerase III promoter for human U6 snRNA
   8023..8098    +  misc_RNA       gRNA scaffold: guide RNA scaffold for the Streptococcus pyogenes CRISPR/Cas9 system
   8154..8271    +  misc_feature   cPPT/CTS: central polypurine tract and central termination sequence of HIV-1
