[The description below was written by a language model from this plasmid's Addgene catalogue record and pLannotate feature annotations shown in this document.]
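Description:
CDK5 gRNA (BRDN0001148988) is a third-generation lentiviral guide RNA plasmid built on the lentiGuide-Puro backbone and designed to direct Streptococcus pyogenes Cas9 to the human CDK5 gene. It is one clone from a human kinome gRNA collection. In bacteria it is maintained through a high-copy ColE1/pUC-type origin with ampicillin selection from the β-lactamase gene. The backbone also carries an f1 origin, an SV40 origin and residual lac and T7/T3 promoter elements left over from the parental cloning vector.

The viral portion begins with an RSV promoter fused to a truncated HIV-1 5' LTR, which makes genomic RNA production Tat-independent, as is typical of third-generation systems. This is followed by the Ψ packaging signal with a partial gag sequence and the Rev response element for nuclear export of the unspliced genome. A human U6 RNA polymerase III promoter then drives the CDK5-specific spacer fused to the Cas9 gRNA scaffold, and a cPPT/CTS element sits just downstream to aid nuclear import of the reverse-transcribed genome. A separate cassette uses the EF-1α core promoter with its intron A to express puromycin N-acetyltransferase, allowing selection of transduced mammalian cells. WPRE enhances transcript expression, and the ΔU3 3' LTR makes the integrated provirus self-inactivating.

The plasmid does not encode Cas9, so it must be used with a separate Cas9 vector or in cells that already express the nuclease. Its typical use is stable delivery of the guide for CRISPR knockout of CDK5. The guide was designed against two CDK5 reference transcripts.
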