Addgene plasmid #77544: CDK5 gRNA (BRDN0001148988)
Purpose: 3rd generation lentiviral gRNA plasmid targeting human CDK5
Depositing lab: John Doench & David Root. Depositing organization: Broad Institute. Publication: Optimized sgRNA design to maximize activity and minimize off-target effects of CRISPR-Cas9. Doench JG, Fusi N, Sullender M, Hegde M, Vaimberg EW, Donovan KF, Smith I, Tothova Z, Wilen C, Orchard R, Virgin HW, Listgarten J, Root DE. Nat Biotechnol. 2016 Jan 18. doi: 10.1038/nbt.3437. PubMed 26780180.
Backbone
  Vector backbone: lentiGuide-Puro
  Backbone manufacturer: Zhang Lab (Addgene plasmid # 52963)
  Vector type: Mammalian Expression, Lentiviral, CRISPR
  Selectable markers: Puromycin
Growth in bacteria
  Bacterial resistance: Ampicillin, 100 μg/mL
  Growth temperature: 37°C
  Growth strain: DH5alpha
  Copy number: High Copy
Gene/Insert
  Gene/Insert name: CDK5 (alt names: CDK5; NM_001164410.2)
  gRNA/shRNA sequence: CGTCCGCTGTTACTCAGCTG
  Species: H. sapiens (human)
  Entrez Gene: CDK5 (a.k.a. LIS7, PSSALRE)
  Promoter: hU6
  Cloning method: Unknown
  Sequencing primers: 5′ U6-F; 3′ pS2-R
Terms and licenses: Academic/Nonprofit Terms; Industry Terms: Not Available to Industry
Depositor comments: The gRNA was designed to target the following Genbank reference sequence(s): NM_001164410.2,NM_004935.3. Note that this plasmid does NOT contain Cas9. It should be used in conjunction with lentiCas9-Blast (Addgene #52962) or otherwise with cell lines already expressing Cas9. Browse the full kinome gRNA library at http://www.addgene.org/pooled-library/broadgpp-human-kinome/ or visit http://www.broadinstitute.org/rnai/public/ for detailed protocols and information.
How to cite: CDK5 gRNA (BRDN0001148988) was a gift from John Doench & David Root (Addgene plasmid # 77544 ; http://n2t.net/addgene:77544 ; RRID:Addgene_77544)
