>Addgene plasmid #77544 | CDK5 gRNA (BRDN0001148988) | depositor partial sequence | sequence record 145004 | Target Sequence
CGTCCGCTGTTACTCAGCTG
