>Addgene plasmid #77544 | CDK5 gRNA (BRDN0001148988) | addgene partial sequence | sequence record 187965 | hU6-F
AGAAAGTAATAATTTCTTGGGTAGTTTGCAGTTTTAAAATTATGTTTTAAAATGGACTATCATATGCTTA
CCGTAACTTGAAAGTATTTCGATTTCTTGGCTTTATATATCTTGTGGAAAGGACGAAACACCGCGTCCGC
TGTTACTCAGCTGGTTTTAGAGCTAGAAATAGCAAGTTAAAATAAGGCTAGTCCGTTATCAACTTGAAAA
AGTGGCACCGAGTCGGTGCTTTTTTAAGCTTGGCGTAACTAGATCTTGAGACAAATGGCAGTATTCATCC
ACAATTTTAAAAGAAAAGGGGGGATTGGGGGGTACAGTGCAGGGGAAAGAATAGTAGACATAATAGCAAC
AGACATACAAACTAAAGAATTACAAAAACAAATTACAAAAATTCAAAATTTTCGGGTTTATTACAGGGAC
AGCAGAGATCCACTTTGGCGCCGGCTCGAGGGGGCCCGGGTGCAAAGATGGATAAAGTTTTAAACAGAGA
GGAATCTTTGCAGCTAATGGACCTTCTAGGTCTTGAAAGGAGTGGGAATTGGCTCCGGTGCCCGTCAGTG
GGCAGAGCGC
